Addgene plasmid #244663: CL20_mEGFP_FOidr_111
Purpose: Express mEGFP-tagged intrinsically disordered protein (IDR), FOidr_111, derived from human fusion protein MTF1_SF3A3
Depositing lab: Richard Kriwacki. Depositing organization: St. Jude Children's Research Hospital. Publication: Proteome-wide computational analyses reveal links between protein condensate formation and RNA biology. Maiti S, Tripathi S, Baggett DW, Phillips AH, Park CG, Wang J, Wahiduzzaman, Freyaldenhoven WT, Kinger S, Pioso BJ, Bollinger JC, Somjee R, Lang B, Babu MM, Kriwacki RW. Sci Adv. 2025 Dec 5;11(49):eady1420. doi: 10.1126/sciadv.ady1420. Epub 2025 Dec 3. PubMed 41337585.
Backbone
  Vector backbone: CL20
  Vector type: Mammalian Expression
Growth in bacteria
  Bacterial resistance: Ampicillin, 100 μg/mL
  Growth temperature: 37°C
  Growth strain: NEB Stable
  Copy number: High Copy
Gene/Insert
  Gene/Insert name: FOidr_111
  Species: H. sapiens (human)
  Mutation: Unmutated
  Tag / fusion protein: monomeric EGFP (N terminal on insert)
  Cloning method: Restriction Enzyme; 5′ cloning site Unknown (unknown if destroyed)
Terms and licenses: Academic/Nonprofit Terms; Industry Terms: Not Available to Industry
Depositor comments: MTF1_SF3A3_1_182
How to cite: CL20_mEGFP_FOidr_111 was a gift from Richard Kriwacki (Addgene plasmid # 244663 ; http://n2t.net/addgene:244663 ; RRID:Addgene_244663)
