[The description below was written by a language model from this plasmid's Addgene catalogue record and pLannotate feature annotations shown in this document.]
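Description:
CL20_mEGFP_FOidr_111 is a mammalian expression plasmid built on the CL20 backbone. The catalogue lists it only as a mammalian expression vector, but the feature table shows the architecture of a self-inactivating HIV-1 lentiviral transfer vector. A CMV enhancer sits upstream of a truncated 5' LTR, followed by the Ψ packaging signal, a partial gag fragment, the cPPT/CTS, the Rev response element, and a ΔU3 3' LTR with a rabbit β-globin polyadenylation signal beyond it. These elements would allow the vector RNA to be packaged, exported in a Rev-dependent manner and integrated without regenerating an active viral promoter. The plasmid can equally be used for direct transfection. In bacteria it is maintained through a high-copy ColE1/pUC-type origin and selected with ampicillin via β-lactamase. An SV40 origin and SV40 poly(A) signal, along with small lac-region remnants, are also present in the backbone.

The payload is an internal cassette in which the CMV enhancer and immediate-early promoter drive monomeric EGFP fused to the N terminus of FOidr_111. This insert is an unmutated intrinsically disordered region taken from the human fusion protein MTF1_SF3A3, and the depositor comment indicates residues 1–182. The annotation agrees with this, detecting an MTF1 segment followed by a short SF3A3 segment downstream of mEGFP. The MTF1 hit was assigned to the mouse orthologue by the annotation software, whereas the record gives the species as human. The short Tet-responsive promoter match is only a fragment and probably reflects sequence shared with the minimal CMV promoter. The construct is intended for expressing the fluorescently tagged IDR in mammalian cells, and the associated work concerns protein condensate formation and its links to RNA biology.
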