Features (pLannotate 1.2.2; 30 found; start..end, strand, type, name):
    199..254     -  polyA_signal   β-globin poly(A) signal: rabbit β-globin polyadenylation signal (Gil and Proudfoot, 1987)
    340..475     -  LTR            3' LTR (ΔU3) (fragment): self-inactivating 3' long terminal repeat (LTR) from HIV-1
    477..545     -  CDS            nef (fragment): NEF_HV1Z2 - Experimental evidence at protein level: Swiss-Prot protein existence level 1. Extracellular Nef protein targets CD4(+) T-lymphocytes for apoptosis by interacting with CXCR4 surface receptors. From Human immunodeficiency virus type 1 group M subtype D (isolate Z2/CDC-Z34) (HIV-1).
    571..708     -  CDS            SF3A3 (fragment): SF3A3_HUMAN - Also known as SAP61. Experimental evidence at protein level: Swiss-Prot protein existence level 1. Involved in pre-mRNA splicing as a component of the splicing factor SF3A complex that contributes to the assembly of the 17S U2 snRNP, and the subsequent assembly of the pre-spliceosome 'E' complex and the pre-catalytic spliceosome 'A' complex (PubMed:8022796, PubMed:10882114, PubMed:11533230). Involved in pre-mRNA splicing as a component of pre-catalytic spliceosome 'B' complexes (PubMed:29360106, PubMed:30315277). From Homo sapiens (Human).
    697..1116    -  CDS            Mtf1 (fragment): MTF1_MOUSE - Also known as Mtf-1. Experimental evidence at protein level: Swiss-Prot protein existence level 1. Zinc-dependent transcriptional regulator of cellular adaption to conditions of exposure to heavy metals (PubMed:24529376). Binds to metal responsive elements (MRE) in promoters and activates the transcription of metallothionein genes like metallothionein-2/MT2A (By similarity). Also regulates the expression of metalloproteases in response to intracellular zinc and functions as a catabolic regulator of cartilages (PubMed:24529376). From Mus musculus (Mouse).
   1159..1875    -  CDS            mEGFP: mEGFP is a basic (constitutively fluorescent) green fluorescent protein published in 2002, derived from Aequorea victoria. It has moderate acid sensitivity.
   1889..1926    -  misc_feature   MCS (fragment): multiple cloning site
   1925..1941    -  promoter       tight TRE promoter (fragment): Tet-responsive promoter PTight, consisting of seven tet operator sequences followed by the minimal CMV promoter
   1957..2160    -  promoter       CMV promoter: human cytomegalovirus (CMV) immediate early promoter
   2161..2464    -  enhancer       CMV enhancer: human cytomegalovirus immediate early enhancer
   2532..2548    -  misc_feature   MCS (fragment): multiple cloning site
   2548..2573    -  CDS            Rev (fragment): human immunodeficiency virus 1 (HIV-1) Rev protein; rev; enhances nuclear export of unspliced and incompletely spliced viral mRNAs
   2950..3183    -  misc_feature   RRE: The Rev response element (RRE) of HIV-1 allows for Rev-dependent mRNA export from the nucleus to the cytoplasm.
   3317..3400    -  CDS            vif (fragment): VIF_HV1BR - Experimental evidence at protein level: Swiss-Prot protein existence level 1. Counteracts the innate antiviral activity of host APOBEC3F and APOBEC3G. Forms a complex with host APOBEC3F and APOBEC3G thus preventing the entry of these lethally hypermutating enzymes into progeny virions. Recruits an active E3 ubiquitin ligase complex composed of elongin BC, CUL5, and RBX2 to induce polyubiquitination of APOBEC3G and APOBEC3F. In turn, they are directed to the 26S proteasome for degradation. Vif interaction with APOBEC3G also blocks its cytidine deaminase activity in a proteasome-inde
   3543..3660    -  misc_feature   cPPT/CTS: central polypurine tract and central termination sequence of HIV-1
   3809..4168    -  CDS            HIV-1 gag (fragment): gag protein from human immunodeficiency virus 1; gag
   4152..4277    -  misc_feature   HIV-1 Ψ: packaging signal of human immunodeficiency virus type 1
   4324..4581    -  LTR            5' LTR (truncated): truncated 5' long terminal repeat (LTR) from HIV-1
   4583..4962    -  enhancer       CMV enhancer: human cytomegalovirus immediate early enhancer
   4993..5097    +  promoter       AmpR promoter: bla
   5098..5958    +  CDS            AmpR: β-lactamase; bla; confers resistance to ampicillin, carbenicillin, and related antibiotics
   6129..6717    +  rep_origin     ori: high-copy-number ColE1/pMB1/pBR322/pUC origin of replication
   6900..6954    +  CDS            lacI (fragment): lac repressor; lacI; The lac repressor binds to the lac operator to inhibit transcription in E. coli. This inhibition can be relieved by adding lactose or isopropyl-β-D-thiogalactopyranoside (IPTG).
   6956..7090    -  polyA_signal   SV40 poly(A) signal: SV40 polyadenylation signal
   7110..7245    -  rep_origin     SV40 ori: SV40 origin of replication
   7269..7291    -  promoter       SV40 promoter (fragment): SV40 enhancer and early promoter
   7298..7337    +  CDS            lacI (fragment): lac repressor; lacI; The lac repressor binds to the lac operator to inhibit transcription in E. coli. This inhibition can be relieved by adding lactose or isopropyl-β-D-thiogalactopyranoside (IPTG).
   7350..7371    +  protein_bind   CAP binding site: CAP binding activates transcription in the presence of cAMP. E. coli catabolite activator protein
   7386..7416    +  promoter       lac promoter: promoter for the E. coli lac operon
   7424..7440    +  protein_bind   lac operator: The lac repressor binds to the lac operator to inhibit transcription in E. coli. This inhibition can be relieved by adding lactose or isopropyl-β-D-thiogalactopyranoside (IPTG). lac repressor encoded by lacI
>Addgene plasmid #244663 | CL20_mEGFP_FOidr_111 | addgene full sequence | sequence record 488134 | Addgene NGS Result
AAAAAAAATCTAACCTCAAGTCAAGGCTTTTCTATGGAATAAGGAATGGACAGCAGGGGGCTGTTTCATA
TACTGATGACCTCTTTATAGCCAACCTTTGTTCATGGCAGCCAGCATATGGGCATATGTTGCCAAACTCT
AAACCAAATACTCATTCTGATGTTTTAAATGATTTGCCCTCCCATATGTCCTTCCGAGTGAGAGACACAA
AAAATTCCAACACACTATTGCAATGAAAATAAATTTCCTTTATTAGCCAGAAGTCAGATGCTCAAGGGGC
TTCATGATGTCCCCATAATTTTTGGCAGAGGGAAAAAGATCTGCTAGCTCGAGCAGCTGAAGCTTTATTG
AGGCTTAAGCAGTGGGTTCCCTAGTTAGCCAGAGAGCTCCCAGGCTCAGATCTGGTCTAACCAGAGAGAC
CCAGTACAGGCAAAAAGCAGATCTTGTCTTCTTTGGGAGTGAATTAGCCCTTCCAGTCCCCCCTTTTCTT
TTAAAAAGTGGCTAAGATCTACAGCTGCCTTGTAAGTCATTGGTCTTAAAGGTACCGTAATCTTATCTAG
AACCGGTTCATTTCGGATTATAGATGATCTCATTCTCTTCGTCCTCGCTCTCAGACTCGGAGATTTGCTC
TTCTTCCTCCTCTTCACGTTCCTCGCCTGTGCGTGCCTGTTTACGCTGCACATTTTCATGGGTCAAGTGA
CGTTGCTCCTCTTTACGTTTAGTTTCTGGACATTCGGACTGAAGGGTCAGGGTAGCGCCTTCGATGTTGC
GGGGCATCGGCGTACTGCCTGGGTTGATCGTCAGGTGAATCTGATCAGGTGAAATAATGTGTTGCACGTA
ACCTTGTGACATAGCTTCATGATCGATCAAATGGAAACCCTCCTCCCCTCCAACCAGGAATGGAAGATGC
TCTCCACACTGACCATCGTCGTCCTCATCTTCCAGGGTACCGGGGTCCTGTTCAATAAGAACAGTAGTGC
GGTCGTAGACTGTTCCGCTACTCGATGGGACAAGACCATTCTTATCCACGAAACGAAGCATCTTGTCATC
TGGAGTAAGTTCATCCTCTTCCGCTTCAAAGTAAATGATATTGTTGTCAGGAGAATGCTCTCCCATCCGG
GAAGCGGCCGCACTTCCCCCGGAGCCTCCGCTTCCGCCCTTGTACAGCTCGTCCATGCCGAGAGTGATCC
CGGCGGCGGTCACGAACTCCAGCAGGACCATGTGATCGCGCTTCTCGTTGGGGTCTTTGCTCAGCTTGGA
CTGGGTGCTCAGGTAGTGGTTGTCGGGCAGCAGCACGGGGCCGTCGCCGATGGGGGTGTTCTGCTGGTAG
TGGTCGGCGAGCTGCACGCTGCCGTCCTCGATGTTGTGGCGGATCTTGAAGTTCACCTTGATGCCGTTCT
TCTGCTTGTCGGCCATGATATAGACGTTGTGGCTGTTGTAGTTGTACTCCAGCTTGTGCCCCAGGATGTT
GCCGTCCTCCTTGAAGTCGATGCCCTTCAGCTCGATGCGGTTCACCAGGGTGTCGCCCTCGAACTTCACC
TCGGCGCGGGTCTTGTAGTTGCCGTCGTCCTTGAAGAAGATGGTGCGCTCCTGGACGTAGCCTTCGGGCA
TGGCGGACTTGAAGAAGTCGTGCTGCTTCATGTGGTCGGGGTAGCGGCTGAAGCACTGCACGCCGTAGGT
CAGGGTGGTCACGAGGGTGGGCCAGGGCACGGGCAGCTTGCCGGTGGTGCAGATGAACTTCAGGGTCAGC
TTGCCGTAGGTGGCATCGCCCTCGCCCTCGCCGGACACGCTGAACTTGTGGCCGTTTACGTCGCCGTCCA
GCTCGACCAGGATGGGCACCACCCCGGTGAACAGCTCCTCGCCCTTGCTCACCATGGTGGCGACCGGTGG
ATCCCGGGCCCGCGGTACCGTCGACTGCAGAATTCGGTTCACTAAACGAGCCCGGTTCACTAAACGAGCT
CTGCTTATATAGACCTCCCACCGTACACGCCTACCGCCCATTTGCGTCAATGGGGCGGAGTTGTTACGAC
ATTTTGGAAAGTCCCGTTGATTTTGGTGCCAAAACAAACTCCCATTGACGTCAATGGGGTGGAGACTTGG
AAATCCCCGTGAGTCAAACCGCTATCCACGCCCATTGATGTACTGCCAAAACCGCATCACCATGGTAATA
GCGATGACTAATACGTAGATGTACTGCCAAGTAGGAAAGTCCCATAAGGTCATGTACTGGGCATAATGCC
AGGCGGGCCATTTACCGTCATTGACGTCAATAGGGGGCGTACTTGGCATATGATACACTTGATGTACTGC
CAAGTGGGCAGTTTACCGTAAATACTCCACCCATTGACGTCAATGGAAAGTCCCTATTGGCGTTACTATG
GGAACATACGTCATTATTGACGTCAATGGGCGGGGGTCGTTGGGCGGTCAGCCAGGCGGGCCATTTACCG
TAAGTTATGTAACGCGGAACTCCATATATGGGCTATGAACTAATGACCCCGTAATTGATTACTATTAATA
ACTAGCACGCGTTCGAAGCTTGAGCTCGGTCCCCTCGGGGTTGGGAGGTGGGTCTGAAACGATAATGGTG
AATATCCCTGCCTAACTCTATTCACTATAGAAAGTACAGCAAAAACTATTCTTAAACCTACCAAGCCTCC
TACTATCATTATGAATAATTTTATATACCACAGCCAATTTGTTATGTTAAACCAATTCCACAAACTTGCC
CATTTATCTAATTCCAATAATTCTTGTTCATTCTTTTCTTGCTGGTTTTGCGATTCTTCAATTAAGGAGT
GTATTAAGCTTGTGTAATTGTTAATTTCTCTGTCCCACTCCATCCAGGTCGTGTGATTCCAAATCTGTTC
CAGAGATTTATTACTCCAACTAGCATTCCAAGGCACAGCAGTGGTGCAAATGAGTTTTCCAGAGCAACCC
CAAATCCCCAGGAGCTGTTGATCCTTTAGGTATCTTTCCACAGCCAGGATTCTTGCCTGGAGCTGCTTGA
TGCCCCAGACTGTGAGTTGCAACAGATGCTGTTGCGCCTCAATAGCCCTCAGCAAATTGTTCTGCTGCTG
CACTATACCAGACAATAATTGTCTGGCCTGTACCGTCAGCGTCATTGACGCTGCGCCCATAGTGCTTCCT
GCTGCTCCCAAGAACCCAAGGAACAAAGCTCCTATTCCCACTGCTCTTTTTTCTCTCTGCACCACTCTTC
TCTTTGCCTTGGTGGGTGCTACTCCTAATGGTTCAATTTTTACTACTTTATATTTATATAATTCACTTCT
CCAATTGTCCCTCATATCTCCTCCTTATGGTGTTTTACTAAACTTTTCCATGTTCTAATCCTCATCCTGT
CTACTTGCCACACAATCATCACCTGCCATCTGTTTTCCATAATCCCTAATGATCTTTGCTTTTCTTCTTG
GCACTACTTTTATGTCACTATTATCTTGTATTACTACTGCCCCTTCACCTTTCCAGAGGAGCTTTGCTGG
TCCTTTCCAAAGTGGATTTCTGCTGTCCCTGTAATAAACCCGAAAATTTTGAATTTTTGTAATTTGTTTT
TGTAATTCTTTAGTTTGTATGTCTGTTGCTATTATGTCTACTATTCTTTCCCCTGCACTGTACCCCCCAA
TCCCCCCTTTTCTTTTAAAATTGTGGATGAATACTGCCATTTGTACTGCTGTCTTAAGATGTTCAGCCTG
ATCTCTTACCTGTCCTATAATTTTCTTTAATTCTTTATTCATAGATTCTACTACTCCTTGACTTTGGGGA
TTGTAGGGAATTTCCAGGTCTGAAGATCCTGCTGCTTGCTGTGCTTTTTTCTTACTTTTGTTTTGCTCTT
CCTCTATCTTGTCTAAAGCTTCCTTGGTGTCTTTTATCTCTATCCTTTGATGCACACAATAGAGGGTTGC
TACTGTATTATATAATGATCTAAGTTCTTCTGATCCTGTCTGAAGGGATGGTTGTAGCTGTCCCAGTATT
TGTCTACAGCCTTCTGATGTTTCTAACAGGCCAGTATTAACTGCGAATCGTTCTAGCTCCCTGCTTGCCC
ATACTATATGTTTTAATTTATATTTTTTCTTTCCCCCTGGCCTTAACCGAATTTTTTCCCATCGCGATCT
AATTCTCCCCCGCTTAATACTGACGCTCTCGCACCCATCTCTCTCCTTCTAGCCTCCGCTAGTCAAAATT
TTTGGCGTACTCACCAGTCGCCGCCCCTCGCCTCTTGCCGTGCGCGCTTCAGCAAGCCGAGTCCTGCGTC
GAGAGAGCTCCTCTGGTTTCCCTTTCGCTTTCAAGTCCCTGTTCGGGCGCCACTGCTAGAGATTTTCCAC
ACTGACTAAAAGGGTCTGAGGGATCTCTAGTTACCAGAGTCACACAACAGACGGGCACACACTACTTGAA
GCACTCAAGGCAAGCTTTATTGAGGCTTAAGCAGTGGGTTCCCTAGTTAGCCAGAGAGCTCCCAGGCTCA
GATCTGGTCTAACCAGAGAGACCCAGTACAGGCAAAAAGCAGCTGCTTATATGCAGGATCTGAGGGCTCG
CCACTCCCCAGTCCCGCCCAGGCCACGCCTCCCATGGTAATAGCGATGACTAATACGTAGATGTACTGCC
AAGTAGGAAAGTCCCATAAGGTCATGTACTGGGCATAATGCCAGGCGGGCCATTTACCGTCATTGACGTC
AATAGGGGGCGTACTTGGCATATGATACACTTGATGTACTGCCAAGTGGGCAGTTTACCGTAAATACTCC
ACCCATTGACGTCAATGGAAAGTCCCTATTGGCGTTACTATGGGAACATACGTCATTATTGACGTCAATG
GGCGGGGGTCGTTGGGCGGTCAGCCAGGCGGGCCATTTACCGTAAGTTATGTAACGCGGAACTCCATATA
TGGGCTATGAACTAATGACCCCGTAATTGATTACTATTAATAACTAGTCAATAATCAATGTCGACCCAGG
TGGCACTTTTCGGGGAAATGTGCGCGGAACCCCTATTTGTTTATTTTTCTAAATACATTCAAATATGTAT
CCGCTCATGAGACAATAACCCTGATAAATGCTTCAATAATATTGAAAAAGGAAGAGTATGAGTATTCAAC
ATTTCCGTGTCGCCCTTATTCCCTTTTTTGCGGCATTTTGCCTTCCTGTTTTTGCTCACCCAGAAACGCT
GGTGAAAGTAAAAGATGCTGAAGATCAGTTGGGTGCACGAGTGGGTTACATCGAACTGGATCTCAACAGC
GGTAAGATCCTTGAGAGTTTTCGCCCCGAAGAACGTTTTCCAATGATGAGCACTTTTAAAGTTCTGCTAT
GTGGCGCGGTATTATCCCGTATTGACGCCGGGCAAGAGCAACTCGGTCGCCGCATACACTATTCTCAGAA
TGACTTGGTTGAGTACTCACCAGTCACAGAAAAGCATCTTACGGATGGCATGACAGTAAGAGAATTATGC
AGTGCTGCCATAACCATGAGTGATAACACTGCGGCCAACTTACTTCTGACAACGATCGGAGGACCGAAGG
AGCTAACCGCTTTTTTGCACAACATGGGGGATCATGTAACTCGCCTTGATCGTTGGGAACCGGAGCTGAA
TGAAGCCATACCAAACGACGAGCGTGACACCACGATGCCTGTAGCAATGGCAACAACGTTGCGCAAACTA
TTAACTGGCGAACTACTTACTCTAGCTTCCCGGCAACAATTAATAGACTGGATGGAGGCGGATAAAGTTG
CAGGACCACTTCTGCGCTCGGCCCTTCCGGCTGGCTGGTTTATTGCTGATAAATCTGGAGCCGGTGAGCG
TGGGTCTCGCGGTATCATTGCAGCACTGGGGCCAGATGGTAAGCCCTCCCGTATCGTAGTTATCTACACG
ACGGGGAGTCAGGCAACTATGGATGAACGAAATAGACAGATCGCTGAGATAGGTGCCTCACTGATTAAGC
ATTGGTAACTGTCAGACCAAGTTTACTCATATATACTTTAGATTGATTTAAAACTTCATTTTTAATTTAA
AAGGATCTAGGTGAAGATCCTTTTTGATAATCTCATGACCAAAATCCCTTAACGTGAGTTTTCGTTCCAC
TGAGCGTCAGACCCCGTAGAAAAGATCAAAGGATCTTCTTGAGATCCTTTTTTTCTGCGCGTAATCTGCT
GCTTGCAAACAAAAAAACCACCGCTACCAGCGGTGGTTTGTTTGCCGGATCAAGAGCTACCAACTCTTTT
TCCGAAGGTAACTGGCTTCAGCAGAGCGCAGATACCAAATACTGTTCTTCTAGTGTAGCCGTAGTTAGGC
CACCACTTCAAGAACTCTGTAGCACCGCCTACATACCTCGCTCTGCTAATCCTGTTACCAGTGGCTGCTG
CCAGTGGCGATAAGTCGTGTCTTACCGGGTTGGACTCAAGACGATAGTTACCGGATAAGGCGCAGCGGTC
GGGCTGAACGGGGGGTTCGTGCACACAGCCCAGCTTGGAGCGAACGACCTACACCGAACTGAGATACCTA
CAGCGTGAGCTATGAGAAAGCGCCACGCTTCCCGAAGGGAGAAAGGCGGACAGGTATCCGGTAAGCGGCA
GGGTCGGAACAGGAGAGCGCACGAGGGAGCTTCCAGGGGGAAACGCCTGGTATCTTTATAGTCCTGTCGG
GTTTCGCCACCTCTGACTTGAGCGTCGATTTTTGTGATGCTCGTCAGGGGGGCGGAGCCTATGGAAAAAC
GCCAGCAACGCGGCCTTTTTACGGTTCCTGGCCTTTTGCTGGCCTTTTGCTCACATGTTCTTTCCTGCGT
TATCCCCTGCTTCTGTGGATAACCGTATTACCGCCTTTGAGTGAGCTGATACCGCTCGCCGCAGCCGAAC
GACCGAGCGCAGCGAGTCAGTGAGCGAGGAAGCGGAAGAGCGCCCAATACGCAAACCGCCTCTCCCCGCG
CGTTGGCCGATTCATTAATGCAGCGGATCCAGACATGATAAGATACATTGATGAGTTTGGACAAACCACA
ACTAGAATGCAGTGAAAAAAATGCTTTATTTGTGAAATTTGTGATGCTATTGCTTTATTTGTAACCATTA
TAAGCTGCAATAAACAAGTTAGCTTTTTGCAAAAGCCTAGGCCTCCAAAAAAGCCTCCTCACTACTTCTG
GAATAGCTCAGAGGCCGAGGCGGCCTCGGCCTCTGCATAAATAAAAAAAATTAGTCAGCCATGGGGCGGA
GAATGGGCGGAACTGGGCGGAGTTAGGGGCGGGATGGGCGGAGTTAGGGGCGGGACTATGGTTGCTGACT
AATTGAGATGCGGATCCGCTGGCACGACAGGTTTCCCGACTGGAAAGCGGGCAGTGAGCGCAACGCAATT
AATGTGAGTTAGCTCACTCATTAGGCACCCCAGGCTTTACACTTTATGCTTCCGGCTCGTATGTTGTGTG
GAATTGTGAGCGGATAACAATTTCACACAGGAAACAGCTATGACCATGATTACGCCAAGCTTGGGCTGCA
GGTCGAGGGATCTCCATAAGAGAAGAGGGACAGCTATGACTGGGAGTAGTCAGGAGAGGAGGAAAAATCT
GGCTAGTAAAACATGTAAGGAAAATTTTAGGGATGTTAAAGAAAAAAATAACACAAAACAAAATAT
